>Addgene plasmid #246583 | pTW411b | addgene full sequence | sequence record 490593 | Addgene NGS Result
ATTTTTCTAAATACATTCAAATATGTATCCGCTCATGAGACAATAACCCTGATAAATGCTTCAATAATAT
TGAAAAAGGAAGAGTATGAGGGAAGCGGTGATCGCCGAAGTATCGACTCAACTATCAGAGGTAGTTGGCG
TCATCGAGCGCCATCTCGAACCGACGTTGCTGGCCGTACATTTGTACGGCTCCGCAGTGGATGGCGGCCT
GAAGCCACACAGTGATATTGATTTGCTGGTTACGGTGACCGTAAGGCTTGATGAAACAACGCGGCGAGCT
TTGATCAACGACCTTTTGGAAACTTCGGCTTCCCCTGGAGAGAGCGAGATTCTCCGCGCTGTAGAAGTCA
CCATTGTTGTGCACGACGACATCATTCCGTGGCGTTATCCAGCTAAGCGCGAACTGCAATTTGGAGAATG
GCAGCGCAATGACATTCTTGCAGGTATCTTCGAGCCAGCCACGATCGACATTGATCTGGCTATCTTGCTG
ACAAAAGCAAGAGAACATAGCGTTGCCTTGGTAGGTCCAGCGGCGGAGGAACTCTTTGATCCGGTTCCTG
AACAGGATCTATTTGAGGCGCTAAATGAAACCTTAACGCTATGGAACTCGCCGCCCGACTGGGCTGGAGA
TGAGCGAAATGTAGTGCTTACGTTGTCCCGCATTTGGTACAGCGCAGTAACCGGCAAAATCGCGCCGAAG
GATGTCGCTGCCGACTGGGCAATGGAGCGCCTGCCGGCCCAGTATCAGCCCGTCATACTTGAAGCTAGAC
AGGCTTATCTTGGACAAGAAGAAGATCGCTTGGCCTCGCGCGCAGATCAGTTGGAAGAATTTGTCCACTA
CGTGAAAGGCGAGATCACCAAGGTAGTCGGCAAATAAACGCCATGGGCATTAAAAAATGCCCTCTTGGGT
TATCAAGAGGGTCATTATATTTGCTGAGGAGTGCCGTTAATGCGCAACGCAATTAATGTAAGTTAGCTCA
CTCATTAGGCACAATTCTCATGTTTGACAGCTTATCATCGACTGCACGGTGCACCAATGCTTCTGGCGTC
AGGCAGCCATCGGAAGCTGTGGTATGGCTGTGCAGGTCGTAAATCACTGCATAATTCGTGTCGCTCAAGG
CGCACTCCCGTTCTGGATAATGTTTTTTGCGCCGACATCATAACGGTTCTGGCAAATATTCTGAAATGAG
CTGTTGACAATTAATCATCGGCTCGTATAATGTGTGGAATTGTGAGCGGATAACAATTTCACACAGGAAA
CAGCCAGTCCGTTTAGGTGTTTTCACGAGCACTTCACCAACAACGCGTACAACTAGGAGATATACCATGG
GTATGCAACAACTTTATCAGCCTTTTAGACCTCCTCCTCCACCTCTCCCACCCAAATTCCGCAATCTTGA
CACAAATGCAAAGCTCGAAGTTCTATCTAATCGCCTTGGTCTTTGGTATGAATATGCTCCTTTGATACCT
TATTTAACAAGTGAAGGGTTTACTCCTTCAACTCTTGAGGAAATCACTGGCCTTACTGGAGTTGAACAGA
ATCGGTTGGTTGTTGCTGCCCAAGTTCGTGATACTCTTGTTGAGTCTGCTGCTTTAGATGAAGAAACGTT
GTCGTATTTTGAATCTGGAGGTGCTGAATTATTATATGAAATTCGTTTGCTTAGTGCTAGGCAACGAACT
GATGCAGCAACATTTTTAGTGAAGAATGGGTTTGATGCAAAACAAGCTCAAGATTTAGCTAGAGCAATTA
AAGATTATCCGCGTAGACGTGTGGATTATGGTTGGGACAAGTTTAATGGTGATTCTCCTGGTGATTGTTT
AGCTTTTATGTACTTTAGATTAGCTCAAGAATATGCTGCGGCAGCTTCTGAGGATTTGAGGAGGTCGTCA
ATGGAGAAGGCATTAGAAGTTGTTGAGTCTGAAAGTGCGAGGAATTTGCTTGTGATGGAGCTAGAAGGAC
GTGAGGTTGCTAAGGAGAGTGTACTTGATGATGGGGTGACAGTGCCTTTGGTGAGAATGAAGTTAGGGGA
GGTAGCTGAGTCTACGATTGTAGTCGTTTTGCCTGTTTGTAAGGCGGAGGGAAGGGACGTGGAGGTGGAG
GCGGCGCCGTGGGAATGTGGTGGCGTAGGGGATTTTGGTATAGTGGAGGCGGAGAAGGATTGGAGGAGAT
GGGTTGTTTTGCCCGGATGGCAACCTATCGCGGGGTTAGAGAGAGGTGGAGTTGCAGTGTCGTTCAAGAG
CGGGAACTTTTTGCCGTGGAGGGAGAAGAGTAAGTACAAGCAAGAGCCGGTTTTGGTAGTGGCGGATAGG
GGAAGGACAGAAGTGGCGTCGGAGGACGGGTTTTACTTGGTGGTTGATGGTGGAGACGGGAGCAATGAGG
AGGGATTGAAAGTGGAAAGAGGGTCAACATTGAAGAAAAGAGGGGTTGAACAGAGCTTAGGAATTGTGCT
TATAGTAGTTAGGCCACCAAGGTGGGAAGATGAAGAACAATTAGGTGAAGAAGATTGGGATTAAATTACA
AAAATTAGGAGATATACATATGATGTCTAATCTGGCGCAGGATTTTCTTGGTGACTTCGGAGCTCGTGAC
CCTTACCCGGAGGAGATAGCGAGTCAATTCGGAGATAAAGTGTTGGGATGCCAAAGCACTGAGCACAAGA
TTTTGATACCAAACGCATCTGTTTTGTCTCTCTCCCAGCTTCAGTGTTCCCCTGTTTCGTCTTCACAGCC
TCCTTTGTCCGGCGATGATGCCAGAACTCTCCTCCACAAGGTTTTGGGATGGAGTATAGTGGATAATGAA
GCGGGTGGTCTGAAAATAAGGTGTATGTGGAAAGTGAGGGATTTTGGGTGCGGTGTTGAACTCATAAACA
GGATCCATAAGGTTGCTGAAGCTTCTGGTCATTACCCTTCTCTTCACTTGGAAAGTCCTACCCAAGTTCG
AGCTGAACTATTTACCTCTTCTATCGGAGGGTTGAGCATGAATGATTTCATAATGGCGGCTAAAATAGAT
GATATCAAGACTTCTGATCTTTCCCCTAGGAAAAGAGCTTGGGCGTGACGGCTGAAATTAATGAGGAGAT
ATACATATGGCAAAAGCATTTAAGGGTAATTACAAGAATTTAAAGAAGGAGAAAAAGAGTAGGAGGAATC
TTGTGGTTGTCAGTGATTTAGGTGGACAGTATGAATATGGCTTTGATGATATCAAAACGCAAATTCTTAA
CTACTTCACATTTAAAGCAGTGAGGACTATTTTGAACCAGCTTAATGAAATGGACTCTCCACAATATCAA
TGGTTCAATGATTATGTTACAGTAAATAAGCTTAGGGATGGGAAGCGTTTTATTCGCAACCTTGCTAAGG
AGAAGCAAGAACTCGCTGAAAAAGTGATGGTAACACGGCTCAGTCTGTATGCGAAATGGATAAAAAAATG
TGATCACGAGGAGATCTACAACCGAATATCTGATCAGAATGTGGAAGTGATGCGTGAGCGGCTCATGGAA
ACTGTGATTTGGCCATCAGATGACACGAACTCGGAGAGAGTTGGGTAATTCAGCTAAGACACTGCACAGG
AGATATACATATGATGGCCGCAAACAATAATCCTCAGGGCACTAAACCAAACAGTTTAGTTTGTGCAAAT
TGTGAAGGGGAAGGTTGTGTGGCATGTTCTCAATGCAAAGGAGGTGGTGTGAATTTGATTGATCATTTCA
ATGGTCAGTTTAAAGCTGGTGCACTCTGTTGGCTTTGCAGAGGTAAAAAGGAGGTGTTGTGTGGGGACTG
CAATGGAGCTGGTTTCATTGGTGGGTTCTTGAGCACCTTCGATGAGTAGAGTCAGTAGGGCCCTAAAAAA
AAACCCCGCCCCTGACAGGGCAGGGTTTTTTTTGGCGAAAAAACCCCGCTGAAGCGGGGTTTTTTGCGTA
CATTGGCTCCGTCTAAGAAAGTATAGCCATCACATCTGAAGCTCTGAGGGCAATGTAGTTGGAACCATCT
TTGCCCTTGAAGTCGTTACCAGCATACTTGGAGTAAAGTACTGTGCTTCCGGTTGATACTGGTAGAGGCG
TAATTTTACCTTCCTCGTCTAGGGAACCCGGTCCAACTGCTATCACGGTGCCAATAGAAGGCTTCTCTTT
GGTAGTCTCGGTTAACAACAACCCTCCAGCTGTTTTCTCCTCCGCCTCAGCAACCTTAATAAAGACTCGG
TCATTCAAAGGTTTGAGATCTTTGATGTCCTCTGTCTCAAGAATGCCAACAATATCATCTTCCTTGAGGA
TAAGATGCTTCACATCATTGAACTCCACCTCAGTTCCTGCGTATTTGGAGTAGATAATTTGTGCTCCAGT
AGGGACAGTGATATCAATTTTGTTCTTCCCAATAGTTCTTCCTTCACCCACAGCAACGACTTCACCTCCT
TGAGGTTTTGATTGAGCAGTGGATGGAAGTAAGATACCACCTAAAGTCTTCTCCTCTGCCTCCTTGATCT
TCACCAAAACTCGATCTCCCAATGGCTTAATTGAAGTATACTTAGGGGCAACAACAGAGGCCATATGTAT
ATCTCCTTCTTAAAGTTAAACAAAATTATTTCTAGAGGGCAATTGTTATCCGGTCGACGTCGACCTTAGT
ATCCGTAACCTGAGTTGTCCATTGGGTTGCCGACGGGAACTGGTTCAGGTTCCTTGATCTCAACAACAAC
GCAGTCCGACATCAAGAAAGTCTTTGCAACCGAAGCTGCGTGTTCCAAGCAACATCTCACAACCTTTGTT
GGATCGATGATTCCTGCAGCCATCAAATCCTCGTACTTGCCGGTTGCAGCATTGTAACCGAATTTCACGT
TATCGTTGGAAAGCACCTTCTCGCTAACTACACTTCCATTAACACCAGCATTCTTGGCGATTAGTTTTAG
GGGGTAACTTAGTGCTCTTTTAACTATATCCGCTCCAACCTTTTCTTCATCATTATCAAGCGTGGCTTTA
ATGGCATCAACCTTGGAAGCAAGACGAAGCAGAGTGCAACCACCACCAACAACAATACCTTCCTCGACAG
CGGCCTTTGTTGCATTAAGAGCATCTTCAACTCTCAACTTCTTCTCTTTGAGTTCTGTCTCAGTTTGTGC
TCCAACCTGAATCACAGCAACTCCACCAGAGAGCTTTGCAATTCTCTCATTGAGTTTCTCCTTCTCGTAA
TCTTGCTCCGCTTGCTCAATAAGATTTTTAATCTGTGTAACACGCTTTTTCACTGCATCCTGTGTGCTTC
CATCACCCACTATGGTCGAGGTTTCCTTTGTGAGGACAACCTTTGAAGCATTACCAAGAACCTCTTTTCC
AGCTTTGTCAAGTGAAAGACCAACTTCCTCACGGATCACAGTTGCTCCAGTTAGAATGGCAATATCATCA
AGGTATTGGCTCTTGCGCTCTCCAAACCCTGGAGCTCTGAGAGCTGCTATCTTCAGTGTACCTCTAAGCT
TGTTTACAACAAGAGTCGCTAAAGCTTCTTGTTCAATGTCTTCAGCAATAATTAATATTGGGTATCCGCC
TCTAATTGCATCCTCCAAAACACCAACAAGATCCCTTGCATTGGTAATTTTCTTGTCAACGAGAAGTAAC
TTGCAATTGTCGAACTCGACGGACATTTTCTCGCTGTCTGTCACAAAGTAAGGAGAGATATAACCACGGT
CAAATTGCATTCCTTCTACGACGTAGAGGTTGTTCTCGGCACTTTTACCCTCCTCAAGGGTAACCACACC
TTTCCTGCCCACTTTGCTCATTGCTTCAGCAATCATATTTCCAATTTCGTCGTTGTTACCCGCACTAACA
GCTGCAACATCTGCAAGTTCACTGTCTTCAACCTCCTTAGACATTTTCTTGAGCTCGGTAACCAAAGCCT
TTGCTGTCTTCTCAATACCTCTGGTGATCAAAACAGGGTTTGCACCAGCAGCTACCACCTTGACACCCTC
AGCGATAAAACCTTGTGCAAGAACAACAGATGTTGTTGTACCGTCACCAGCCAAGTCATTGGTTTTGGCA
GCCGCTTGCCTCACAAGCTTAGCGCCAATGTTCTCAACCGGGTCTTCCAACTCAACCTCTCTTGCAACAG
TCACACCATCATTAACAATTCGTGGTGATCCATACTTGCTCTCAAGAACAACATTTCGTCCTTTGGGTCC
AAGTGTAACGCCAACAAGATCTGCGAGCTTGTTGACACCAGCTTGAAGTCTCCTAATGGTAGTCCCATCT
TTGTTGAAATGTAATTCCTTTGCTGCCATATGTATATCTCCTTCTTAAAGTTAAACAAAATTATTTCTAG
CTCCTTACACCATGAGGCCCTCAGGAGCAGCAGCAGCAGGAGCCTTGGGTTTCGGTTTGTCAACAACAAT
GGCCTGAGTGGTCAGTACCATTCCTGCTACGGAAGCAGCGTTCTGTAGCGCACATCTTGTCACTTTAGCC
GGATCAATCACTCCAGCTTCGAACAGATTCTCGTAAGTATCAGTCATTGCGTTGTACCCATTCTCCCAAT
CGCTGAACATAATCTTTTCCACAACAACTTCTCCTTCAACTCCAGCGTTCTGAGCAATAAGAGCAGCTGG
TGACAGCAATGCCTTTTGTACTATGTCAGCTCCCAAACGTTCATCAGCATCCTCAAAAGTCTCCTTAATG
GCGGGAATAACAGTGGAGAGATGCACCAAAGCAGCACCACCACCTGGAACTATGCCTTCCTCGATAGCAG
CAAATGTTGCGTTCTTTGCATCCTCGATACGAAGCTTACGGTCCTCAAGCTCAGTTTCAGTTGCTGCTCC
GACTTTAATGACAGCAACACCTCCAGATAGCTTCGCAATTCTCTCAGCGAGCTTCTCTGAGTCATACACA
GAATCAGTCTCAAATAGTTCTTTCTTCAGCTGAGCAATCCGAGCTTGTAATTCGTCCTTGGAAGCTGCAT
CTGCAATGAGGGTAGTCGAATCTTTGCTAATCGTGACTTTTCGGGCAATACCCAATTGATCTATGGTTGC
GTTTTCAACCAGTAAGCTCATGTCCATGGCTAGGTACTCAGCTCCTGTCAAGATTGCAATATCTTGAAGC
ATGGCTTTTCTTCTTTCTCCAAATCCTGGCGCTTTAACGGCAACAACATTGAGGACACCACGAAGCTTGT
TCACGACAAGGGTAGCTAAGGCTTCACCAGTAACATCCTCTGCAATAATCAACAACGGAGCACGAAGCTG
AGTGGTCTTCTCCAAAATAGGGATGATGTCTTTGATCGCAGTGATCTTCTGATCAGTGATCAATACCCTA
GCATTCTCAAACTCAGCTAGTAGTTTCTCAGGGTTTGTAACAAACTGAGGCGAGATGTAACCTCTGTCAA
TCTCCATCCCTTCTTCAACTTCGACCGTGGTTTCAAAAGAAGATGAAGATTCAATGGACAAAACACCATC
AGGTCCAACTTTGTCGATGGCATCAGCAATCATTGACCCTATAAGGTCATCATTTCCAGCAGAGATAGAA
GCCACAGCTCTGATGTCATCACGACCTTTCACGGGCCTAGCTTTCTTCTGAAGCTCTTCGATCAGACCTT
GAACAGTCTTATCAATTCCCCTCTTGAGTGAAACGGGATTCGCACCAGAAGTGACGCTCAACAATCCATG
TTTGATTATCTCCCGAGCAAGGATAGACGCAGTGGTTGTCCCATCACCAGCAGAGTCATTAGTCTTACTC
GCAACCTCACGAATAAGCGCTGCACCAGCATTTTCCATGGCATTAGGTAACTCAATAGCTCTAGCAATGG
TGACTCCATCATTCACAACCTTAGGACTTCCAAATTCATCCAACACAACATTCCTCCCTCTGGGGCCAAG
CGTAAGACCAACACAATCAGCAAGCTTATCAATACCAGCTTGTAGAGCAGCTCTAGAGTGCTGGTCAAAA
GCTATTTCCTTTACATTCATATGTATATCTCCTACTGCACCTATTGTTGGTGAAGTGCTCGTGAAAACAC
CTAAACGGACTGGCTGTTTCCTGTGTGAAATTGTTATCCGCTCACAATTCCACACATTATACGAGCCGAT
GATTAATTGTCAACAGCTCATTTCAGAATATTTGCCAGAACCGTTATGATGTCGGCGCAAAAAACATTAT
CCAGAACGGGAGTGCGCCTTGAGCGACACGAATTATGCAGTGATTTACGACCTGCACAGCCATACCACAG
CTTCCGATGGCTGCCTGACGCCAGAAGCATTGGTGCACCGTGCAGTCGATGATAAGCTGTCAAACATGAG
AATTGTGCCTAATGAGTGAGCTAACTTACATTAATTGCGTTGCGCGACACCATCGAATGGTGCAAAACCT
TTCGCGGTATGGCATGATAGCGCCCGGAAGAGAGTCAATTCAGGGTGGTGAATGTGAAACCAGTAACGTT
ATACGATGTCGCAGAGTATGCCGGTGTCTCTTATCAGACCGTTTCCCGCGTGGTGAACCAGGCCAGCCAC
GTTTCTGCGAAAACGCGGGAAAAAGTGGAAGCGGCGATGGCGGAGCTGAATTACATTCCCAACCGCGTGG
CACAACAACTGGCGGGCAAACAGTCGTTGCTGATTGGCGTTGCCACCTCCAGTCTGGCCCTGCACGCGCC
GTCGCAAATTGTCGCGGCGATTAAATCTCGCGCCGATCAACTGGGTGCCAGCGTGGTGGTGTCGATGGTA
GAACGAAGCGGCGTCGAAGCCTGTAAAGCGGCGGTGCACAATCTTCTCGCGCAACGCGTCAGTGGGCTGA
TCATTAACTATCCGCTGGATGACCAGGATGCCATTGCTGTGGAAGCTGCCTGCACTAATGTTCCGGCGTT
ATTTCTTGATGTCTCTGACCAGACACCCATCAACAGTATTATTTTCTCCCATGAAGACGGTACGCGACTG
GGCGTGGAGCATCTGGTCGCATTGGGTCACCAGCAAATCGCGCTGTTAGCGGGCCCATTAAGTTCTGTCT
CGGCGCGTCTGCGTCTGGCTGGCTGGCATAAATATCTCACTCGCAATCAAATTCAGCCGATAGCGGAACG
GGAAGGCGACTGGAGTGCCATGTCCGGTTTTCAACAAACCATGCAAATGCTGAATGAGGGCATCGTTCCC
ACTGCGATGCTGGTTGCCAACGATCAGATGGCGCTGGGCGCAATGCGCGCCATTACCGAGTCCGGGCTGC
GCGTTGGTGCGGATATCTCGGTAGTGGGATACGACGATACCGAAGACAGCTCATGTTATATCCCGCCGTT
AACCACCATCAAACAGGATTTTCGCCTGCTGGGGCAAACCAGCGTGGACCGCTTGCTGCAACTCTCTCAG
GGCCAGGCGGTGAAGGGCAATCAGCTGTTGCCCGTCTCACTGGTGAAAAGAAAAACCACCCTGGCGCCCA
ATACGCAAACCGCCTCTCCCCGCGCGTTGGCCGATTCATTAATGCAGCTGGCACGACAGGTTTCCCGACT
GGAAAGCGGGCAGTGAAGGGTCCCTAAGTCTCCTCAGCAAAACGAAAGGCCCAGTCTTTCGACTGAGCCT
TTCGTTTTATTTGACCGGATGTCCTCTTCCTCCTGGGCTGACTTCAGGTGCTACATTTGAAGAGATAAAT
TGCACTGAAATCTAGAGCGGTTCAGTAGAAAAGATCAAAGGATCTTCTTGAGATCCTTTTTTTCTGCGCG
TAATCTTTTGCCCTGTAAACGAAAAAACCACCTGGGGAGGTGGTTTGATCGAAGGTTAAGTCAGTTGGGG
AACTGCTTAACCGTGGTAACTGGCTTTCGCAGAGCACAGCAACCAAATCTGTCCTTCCAGTGTAGCCGGA
CTTTGGCGCACACTTCAAGAGCAACCGCGTGTTTAGCTAAACAAATCCTCTGCGAACTCCCAGTTACCAA
TGGCTGCTGCCAGTGGCGTTTTACCGTGCTTTTCCGGGTTGGACTCAAGTGAACAGTTACCGGATAAGGC
GCAGCAGTCGGGCTGAACGGGGAGTTCTTGCTTACAGCCCAGCTTGGAGCGAACGACCTACACCGAGCCG
AGATACCAGTGTGTGAGCTATGAGAAAGCGCCACACTTCCCGTAAGGGAGAAAGGCGGAACAGGTATCCG
GTAAACGGCAGGGTCGGAACAGGAGAGCGCAAGAGGGAGCGACCCGCCGGAAACGGTGGGGATCTTTAAG
TCCTGTCGGGTTTCGCCCGTACTGTCAGATTCATGGTTGAGCCTCACGGCTCCCACAGATGCACCGGAAA
AGCGTCTGTTTATGTGAACTCTGGCAGGAGGGCGGAGCCTATGGAAAAACGCCACCGGCGCGGCCCTGCT
GTTTTGCCTCACATGTTAGTCCCCTGCTTATCCACGGAATCTGTGGGTAACTTTGTATGTGTCCGCAGCG
CCCGCCGCAGTCTCACGCCCGGAGCGTAGCGACCGAGTGACGGCCTTAATTTGGCTT
Features (pLannotate 1.2.2; 23 found; start..end, strand, type, name):
     14..85      +  promoter       AmpR promoter: bla
     86..874     +  CDS            aadA: S3AD_ECOLX - Experimental evidence at protein level: Swiss-Prot protein existence level 1. Mediates bacterial resistance to the antibiotics streptomycin and spectinomycin. From Escherichia coli.
    964..985     +  protein_bind   CAP binding site: CAP binding activates transcription in the presence of cAMP. E. coli catabolite activator protein
   1004..1021    +  promoter       tet promoter (fragment): E. coli promoter for tetracycline efflux protein gene
   1194..1222    +  promoter       tac promoter: strong E. coli promoter; hybrid between the trp and lac UV5 promoters
   1230..1246    +  protein_bind   lac operator: The lac repressor binds to the lac operator to inhibit transcription in E. coli. This inhibition can be relieved by adding lactose or isopropyl-β-D-thiogalactopyranoside (IPTG). lac repressor encoded by lacI
   1261..2511    +  CDS            RAF1.1: RAF1_ARATH - Experimental evidence at protein level: Swiss-Prot protein existence level 1. Required for assembly or stability of RuBisCO. Acts at a postchaperonin step to fold and/or assemble the large subunit (rbcL) into RuBisCO. RAF1 binds first to a rbcL dimer (rbcL(2)), leading to a rbcL(8)-RAF1(4) complex formation. In the next step, RBCS displaces RAF1, thus resulting in holoenzyme formation. From Arabidopsis thaliana (Mouse-ear cress).
   2519..3055    +  CDS            ATP1 (fragment): ATP1_ARATH - Also known as PDL1 From Arabidopsis thaliana (Mouse-ear cress).
   3132..3533    +  CDS            RBCX2 (fragment): RBCX2_ARATH - Experimental evidence at protein level: Swiss-Prot protein existence level 1. Chaperone involved in RuBisCO assembly process. From Arabidopsis thaliana (Mouse-ear cress).
   3587..3826    +  CDS            BSD2 (fragment): BSD2_ARATH - Experimental evidence at protein level: Swiss-Prot protein existence level 1. Chloroplast chaperone required for RuBisCo biogenesis and translational regulation of the RuBisCo large subunit (RbcL) (PubMed:29217567). Stabilizes an end-state assembly intermediate of eight RbcL subunits until the small subunits (RBCSs) become available to produce a complete stable RuBisCo complex containing eight small and eight large subunits (PubMed:29217567). From Arabidopsis thaliana (Mouse-ear cress).
   3936..4541    -  CDS            CPN20 (fragment): CH20_ARATH - Also known as CHCPN10, CPN21. Experimental evidence at protein level: Swiss-Prot protein existence level 1. Involved in abscisic acid (ABA) signaling, independently of its co-chaperone role. Acts as negative regulator of the CHLH-WRKY40 coupled ABA signaling pathway, downstream of CHLH and upstream of WRKY40. From Arabidopsis thaliana (Mouse-ear cress).
   4552..4574    -  RBS            RBS: efficient ribosome binding site from bacteriophage T7 gene 10 (Olins and Rangwala, 1989)
   4619..6256    -  CDS            CPN60B1 (fragment): CPNB1_ARATH - Also known as Cpn60-B(3), LEN1. Experimental evidence at protein level: Swiss-Prot protein existence level 1. Binds RuBisCO small and large subunits and is implicated in the assembly of the enzyme oligomer. Involved in protein assisted folding. Required for proper plastid division. From Arabidopsis thaliana (Mouse-ear cress).
   6267..6289    -  RBS            RBS: efficient ribosome binding site from bacteriophage T7 gene 10 (Olins and Rangwala, 1989)
   6308..7936    -  CDS            CPN60A1 (fragment): CPNA1_ARATH - Also known as Cpn60-A(2), SLP. Experimental evidence at protein level: Swiss-Prot protein existence level 1. Binds RuBisCO small and large subunits and is implicated in the assembly of the enzyme oligomer. Involved in protein assisted folding. Required for proper chloroplast development. From Arabidopsis thaliana (Mouse-ear cress).
   8011..8027    -  protein_bind   lac operator: The lac repressor binds to the lac operator to inhibit transcription in E. coli. This inhibition can be relieved by adding lactose or isopropyl-β-D-thiogalactopyranoside (IPTG). lac repressor encoded by lacI
   8035..8063    -  promoter       tac promoter: strong E. coli promoter; hybrid between the trp and lac UV5 promoters
   8236..8253    -  promoter       tet promoter (fragment): E. coli promoter for tetracycline efflux protein gene
   8272..8293    -  protein_bind   CAP binding site: CAP binding activates transcription in the presence of cAMP. E. coli catabolite activator protein
   8306..8383    +  promoter       lacIq promoter: lacI (mutant); In the lacIq allele, a single base change in the promoter boosts expression of the lacI gene about 10-fold.
   8384..9466    +  CDS            lacI: lac repressor; lacI; The lac repressor binds to the lac operator to inhibit transcription in E. coli. This inhibition can be relieved by adding lactose or isopropyl-β-D-thiogalactopyranoside (IPTG).
   9489..9533    -  terminator     rrnB T1 terminator: transcription terminator T1 from the E. coli rrnB gene
   9623..10361   +  rep_origin     CloDF13 ori: Plasmids containing the CloDF13 (CDF) origin of replication can be propagated in E. coli cells that contain additional plasmids with compatible origins.
