[The description below was written by a language model from this plasmid's Addgene catalogue record and pLannotate feature annotations shown in this document.]
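Description:
pTW411b is a 10.4 kb low-copy bacterial expression plasmid built by Golden Gate assembly on a CloDF13 (CDF) origin backbone and selected with spectinomycin through an aadA gene driven by the bla promoter. Because CloDF13 is compatible with other common replicon classes, the plasmid can coexist in E. coli with additional plasmids. The record does not say which partner plasmids are used with it.

The payload is a set of seven chloroplast factors that assist Rubisco folding and assembly, arranged as two convergent IPTG-inducible operons. Each operon is driven by a tac promoter with a lac operator and is repressed by a plasmid-borne lacI expressed from the lacIq promoter. The forward operon carries the assembly chaperones listed in the catalogue as NtRaf1, AtRaf2, NtRbcX2 and AtBSD2. The reverse-strand operon encodes the Arabidopsis chaperonin system, Cpn60alpha, Cpn60beta and the co-chaperonin Cpn20, with T7 gene 10 ribosome binding sites annotated ahead of the second and third genes.

The automated annotation matches every coding region to Arabidopsis reference proteins, so the tobacco-derived Raf1 and RbcX2 appear under their Arabidopsis homologue names. The region where Raf2 is expected is labelled as a fragment of a different Arabidopsis entry, so the catalogue gene list is the better guide to species origin. Many hits are marked as fragments, which may mean the coding sequences are truncated relative to the full precursors, though the record does not explain this.

The stated purpose is to supply one particular combination of A. thaliana and N. tabacum assembly factors. This places the plasmid in a series for testing how mixed-species chaperone sets support plant Rubisco biogenesis in E. coli, in connection with directed evolution of a Rubisco chaperone with altered client recognition.
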