Addgene plasmid #246583: pTW411b
Purpose: different combination of A. thaliana and N. tabacum Rubisco assembly factors
Depositing lab: Tina Wang. Depositing organization: University of Wisconsin, Madison. Publication: Directed evolution of a plant Rubisco chaperone with altered client recognition. Li S, Lee B, Lao Y, Lertwiriyapiti S, Huang X, Wang T. Proc Natl Acad Sci U S A. 2025 Sep 16;122(37):e2510701122. doi: 10.1073/pnas.2510701122. Epub 2025 Sep 11. PubMed 40932770.
Backbone
  Vector backbone: cloDF13
  Vector type: Bacterial Expression
Growth in bacteria
  Bacterial resistance: Spectinomycin, 50 μg/mL
  Growth temperature: 37°C
  Growth strain: DH5alpha
  Copy number: Low Copy
Gene/Insert
  Gene/Insert name: NtRaf1, AtRaf2, NtRbcX2, AtBSD2, AtCpn60alpha, AtCpn60beta, AtCpn20
  Entrez Gene: CPN60B (a.k.a. AT1G55490, CPN60BETA, Cpn60beta1, LEN1, LESION INITIATION 1, T5A14.11, T5A14_11, chaperonin 60 beta, chaperonin-60beta1); CPN60A (a.k.a. AT2G28000, CH-CPN60A, CHAPERONIN-60ALPHA, CHLOROPLAST CHAPERONIN 60ALPHA, Cpn60alpha1, SCHLEPPERLESS, SLP, T1E2.8, T1E2_8, chaperonin-60alpha, chaperonin-60alpha1); CPN20 (a.k.a. AT5G20720, ATCPN21, CHAPERONIN 10, CHCPN10, CHLOROPLAST CHAPERONIN 10, CPN10, CPN21, T1M15.120, T1M15_120, chaperonin 20)
  Cloning method: Golden Gate
Terms and licenses: Academic/Nonprofit Terms; Industry Terms: Not Available to Industry
How to cite: pTW411b was a gift from Tina Wang (Addgene plasmid # 246583 ; http://n2t.net/addgene:246583 ; RRID:Addgene_246583)
